Addgene plasmid #219402: pET22b-TEVP-cleavableELP
Purpose: Tobacco etch virus protease-responsive elastin-like polypeptide (ELP)
Depositing lab: Danielle Mai. Depositing organization: Stanford University. Publication: Protease-Driven Phase Separation of Elastin-Like Polypeptides. Wirtz BM, Yun AG, Wick C, Gao XJ, Mai DJ. Biomacromolecules. 2024 Jul 9. doi: 10.1021/acs.biomac.4c00346. PubMed 38980747.
Backbone
  Vector backbone: pET22b
  Vector type: Bacterial Expression
Growth in bacteria
  Bacterial resistance: Ampicillin, 100 μg/mL
  Growth temperature: 37°C
  Growth strain: DH5alpha
  Copy number: High Copy
Gene/Insert
  Gene/Insert name: TEVP-cleavableELP
  Species: Synthetic
  Tag / fusion protein: 6xHis (C terminal on backbone)
  Cloning method: Golden Gate
Terms and licenses: Academic/Nonprofit Terms; Industry Terms: Not Available to Industry
Depositor comments: 5' cloning stie: NdeI (not destroyed), 3' cloning site: XhoI (not destroyed)
How to cite: pET22b-TEVP-cleavableELP was a gift from Danielle Mai (Addgene plasmid # 219402 ; http://n2t.net/addgene:219402 ; RRID:Addgene_219402)
