[The description below was written by a language model from this plasmid's Addgene catalogue record and pLannotate feature annotations shown in this document.]
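Description:
pET22b-TEVP-cleavableELP is a bacterial expression plasmid built on the pET22b backbone and carrying a synthetic elastin-like polypeptide (ELP) designed to respond to tobacco etch virus protease (TEVP). The sequenced construct is 7,769 nt. It replicates from a ColE1/pMB1-type origin and retains the pBR322-derived bom and rop elements. The catalogue lists it as high copy, although rop normally moderates copy number. Selection is by ampicillin through the β-lactamase gene and its own promoter. An f1 origin is also present, which in principle allows single-stranded DNA production. The short TcR fragments and the predicted E. coli ORF in the annotation are pBR322 backbone remnants rather than functional markers.

Expression follows the standard pET arrangement. A T7 promoter is followed by a lac operator and the T7 gene 10 ribosome binding site, and a T7 terminator lies downstream. The plasmid-borne lacI gene supplies repressor, so transcription stays off until it is induced with IPTG in a host that provides T7 RNA polymerase. The insert was assembled by Golden Gate cloning and sits between NdeI and XhoI sites that remain intact. Using NdeI would normally exclude the pelB leader of pET22b, and no leader is annotated. The ELP coding region itself is not annotated; it lies in the unannotated stretch that runs from the RBS across the sequence origin to the histidine tag. The feature labelled as a 9xHis fragment corresponds to the backbone's C-terminal 6xHis tag, used for affinity purification, and the nearby "SET1" fragment is probably a spurious match. The record does not give the ELP repeat composition or the position of the cleavage site. The associated work concerns protease-driven phase separation of ELPs.
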