Features (pLannotate 1.2.2; 18 found; start..end, strand, type, name):
    946..963     +  CDS            9xHis (fragment): 9xHis affinity tag
    973..1022    +  CDS            SET1 (fragment): solubility-enhancement tag derived from T7 phage gene 10B
   1030..1077    +  terminator     T7 terminator: transcription terminator for bacteriophage T7 RNA polymerase
   1114..1542    +  rep_origin     f1 ori (sequence partly withheld): f1 bacteriophage origin of replication; arrow indicates direction of (+) strand synthesis
   1595..1699    +  promoter       AmpR promoter: bla
   1700..2560    +  CDS            AmpR: β-lactamase; bla; confers resistance to ampicillin, carbenicillin, and related antibiotics
   2731..3319    +  rep_origin     ori: high-copy-number ColE1/pMB1/pBR322/pUC origin of replication
   3505..3644    -  misc_feature   bom: basis of mobility region from pBR322
   3746..3937    -  CDS            rop: Rop protein, which maintains plasmids at low copy number; rop
   3954..4334    +  CDS            YPB1_ECOLX: Protein predicted: Swiss-Prot protein existence level 4. From Escherichia coli.
   4406..4697    -  CDS            TcR (fragment): tetracycline efflux protein; tet; confers resistance to tetracycline
   4712..4733    -  protein_bind   CAP binding site: CAP binding activates transcription in the presence of cAMP. E. coli catabolite activator protein
   4746..5828    -  CDS            lacI: lac repressor; lacI; The lac repressor binds to the lac operator to inhibit transcription in E. coli. This inhibition can be relieved by adding lactose or isopropyl-β-D-thiogalactopyranoside (IPTG).
   5829..5906    -  promoter       lacI promoter: lacI
   5914..6193    -  CDS            TcR (fragment): tetracycline efflux protein; tet; confers resistance to tetracycline
   6215..6233    +  promoter       T7 promoter: promoter for bacteriophage T7 RNA polymerase
   6234..6258    +  protein_bind   lac operator: The lac repressor binds to the lac operator to inhibit transcription in E. coli. This inhibition can be relieved by adding lactose or isopropyl-β-D-thiogalactopyranoside (IPTG). lac repressor encoded by lacI
   6273..6295    +  RBS            RBS: efficient ribosome binding site from bacteriophage T7 gene 10 (Olins and Rangwala, 1989)
>Addgene plasmid #219402 | pET22b-TEVP-cleavableELP | addgene full sequence | sequence record 437136 | Addgene NGS Result
GGTGAGAACTTATACTTTCAGAGCGGTGGCGGCTCCGTGCCAGGCGTCGGTGTGCCTGGAGTCGGGGTGC
CAGGGGTAGGAGTCCCTGGCGTAGGAGTGCCAGGAGTGGGTGTTCCGGGTGTAGGAGTTCCTGGAGTGGG
GGTTCCCGGTGTTGGCGTACCGGGCGTTGGAGTACCTGGTGTAGGTGTGCCCGGTGTAGGCGTGCCTGGC
GTTGGTGTTCCAGGAGTTGGGGTCCCCGGAGTTGGCGTTCCAGGTGTCGGGGTTCCGGGGGTTGGAGTGC
CTGGTGTGGGCGTACCTGGAGTAGGAGTACCCGGTGTGGGAGTGCCGGGAGTTGGAGTCCCAGGGGTCGG
CGTTCCTGGGGTGGGAGTCCCGGGGGTGGGCGTTCCCGGAGTTGGGGTGCCCGGAGTAGGCGTACCAGGC
GTGGGAGTACCGGGTGTGGGGGTCCCAGGTGTAGGGGTACCCGGCGTGGGTGTGCCGGGTGTCGGAGTTC
CCGGAGTCGGAGTCCCCGGGGTGGGTGTACCGGGGGTCGGGGTACCAGGGGTGGGGGTGCCGGGGGTAGG
CGTTCCGGGCGTAGGGGTTCCTGGTGTCGGTGTTCCCGGCGTAGGTGTTCCTGGCGTGGGGGTACCGGGA
GTGGGCGTCCCGGGTGTTGGAGTTCCGGGAGTAGGTGTACCCGGAGTGGGAGTTCCAGGCGTTGGGGTTC
CAGGGGTTGGCGTCCCAGGAGTAGGTGTACCTGGGGTAGGTGTCCCTGGTGTTGGTGTACCTGGCGTCGG
AGTGCCCGGGGTTGGGGTGCCTGGGGTTGGTGTGCCAGGTGTTGGGGTACCTGGGGTCGGAGTACCAGGA
GTCGGTGTACCAGGTGTGGGTGTCCCAGGCGTAGGCGTCCCTGGAGTTGGTGTCCCCGGTGTCGGCGTAC
CCGGGGTCGGTGTCCCGGGAGTCGGCTGGCTCGAGCACCACCACCACCACCACTGAGATCCGGCTGCTAA
CAAAGCCCGAAAGGAAGCTGAGTTGGCTGCTGCCACCGCTGAGCAATAACTAGCATAACCCCTTGGGGCC
TCTAAACGGGTCTTGAGGGGTTTTTTGCTGAAAGGAGGAACTATATCCGGATTGGCGAATGGG
[124 nt withheld, positions 1114-1237]
C
[91 nt withheld, positions 1239-1329]
A
[49 nt withheld, positions 1331-1379]
CCTTTGACGTTGGAGTCCACGTTCTTT
[37 nt withheld, positions 1407-1443]
ACCCTATCTCGGTCTATTCTTTTGATTTATAAGGGATTTTGCCGATTTCGGCCTATTGGTTAAAAAATGA
GCTGATTTAACAAAAATTTAACGCGAATTTTAACAAAATATTAACGCTTACAATTTAGGTGGCACTTTTC
GGGGAAATGTGCGCGGAACCCCTATTTGTTTATTTTTCTAAATACATTCAAATATGTATCCGCTCATGAG
ACAATAACCCTGATAAATGCTTCAATAATATTGAAAAAGGAAGAGTATGAGTATTCAACATTTCCGTGTC
GCCCTTATTCCCTTTTTTGCGGCATTTTGCCTTCCTGTTTTTGCTCACCCAGAAACGCTGGTGAAAGTAA
AAGATGCTGAAGATCAGTTGGGTGCACGAGTGGGTTACATCGAACTGGATCTCAACAGCGGTAAGATCCT
TGAGAGTTTTCGCCCCGAAGAACGTTTTCCAATGATGAGCACTTTTAAAGTTCTGCTATGTGGCGCGGTA
TTATCCCGTATTGACGCCGGGCAAGAGCAACTCGGTCGCCGCATACACTATTCTCAGAATGACTTGGTTG
AGTACTCACCAGTCACAGAAAAGCATCTTACGGATGGCATGACAGTAAGAGAATTATGCAGTGCTGCCAT
AACCATGAGTGATAACACTGCGGCCAACTTACTTCTGACAACGATCGGAGGACCGAAGGAGCTAACCGCT
TTTTTGCACAACATGGGGGATCATGTAACTCGCCTTGATCGTTGGGAACCGGAGCTGAATGAAGCCATAC
CAAACGACGAGCGTGACACCACGATGCCTGCAGCAATGGCAACAACGTTGCGCAAACTATTAACTGGCGA
ACTACTTACTCTAGCTTCCCGGCAACAATTAATAGACTGGATGGAGGCGGATAAAGTTGCAGGACCACTT
CTGCGCTCGGCCCTTCCGGCTGGCTGGTTTATTGCTGATAAATCTGGAGCCGGTGAGCGTGGCTCTCGCG
GTATCATTGCAGCACTGGGGCCAGATGGTAAGCCCTCCCGTATCGTAGTTATCTACACGACGGGGAGTCA
GGCAACTATGGATGAACGAAATAGACAGATCGCTGAGATAGGTGCCTCACTGATTAAGCATTGGTAACTG
TCAGACCAAGTTTACTCATATATACTTTAGATTGATTTAAAACTTCATTTTTAATTTAAAAGGATCTAGG
TGAAGATCCTTTTTGATAATCTCATGACCAAAATCCCTTAACGTGAGTTTTCGTTCCACTGAGCGTCAGA
CCCCGTAGAAAAGATCAAAGGATCTTCTTGAGATCCTTTTTTTCTGCGCGTAATCTGCTGCTTGCAAACA
AAAAAACCACCGCTACCAGCGGTGGTTTGTTTGCCGGATCAAGAGCTACCAACTCTTTTTCCGAAGGTAA
CTGGCTTCAGCAGAGCGCAGATACCAAATACTGTCCTTCTAGTGTAGCCGTAGTTAGGCCACCACTTCAA
GAACTCTGTAGCACCGCCTACATACCTCGCTCTGCTAATCCTGTTACCAGTGGCTGCTGCCAGTGGCGAT
AAGTCGTGTCTTACCGGGTTGGACTCAAGACGATAGTTACCGGATAAGGCGCAGCGGTCGGGCTGAACGG
GGGGTTCGTGCACACAGCCCAGCTTGGAGCGAACGACCTACACCGAACTGAGATACCTACAGCGTGAGCT
ATGAGAAAGCGCCACGCTTCCCGAAGGGAGAAAGGCGGACAGGTATCCGGTAAGCGGCAGGGTCGGAACA
GGAGAGCGCACGAGGGAGCTTCCAGGGGGAAACGCCTGGTATCTTTATAGTCCTGTCGGGTTTCGCCACC
TCTGACTTGAGCGTCGATTTTTGTGATGCTCGTCAGGGGGGCGGAGCCTATGGAAAAACGCCAGCAACGC
GGCCTTTTTACGGTTCCTGGCCTTTTGCTGGCCTTTTGCTCACATGTTCTTTCCTGCGTTATCCCCTGAT
TCTGTGGATAACCGTATTACCGCCTTTGAGTGAGCTGATACCGCTCGCCGCAGCCGAACGACCGAGCGCA
GCGAGTCAGTGAGCGAGGAAGCGGAAGAGCGCCTGATGCGGTATTTTCTCCTTACGCATCTGTGCGGTAT
TTCACACCGCAATGGTGCACTCTCAGTACAATCTGCTCTGATGCCGCATAGTTAAGCCAGTATACACTCC
GCTATCGCTACGTGACTGGGTCATGGCTGCGCCCCGACACCCGCCAACACCCGCTGACGCGCCCTGACGG
GCTTGTCTGCTCCCGGCATCCGCTTACAGACAAGCTGTGACCGTCTCCGGGAGCTGCATGTGTCAGAGGT
TTTCACCGTCATCACCGAAACGCGCGAGGCAGCTGCGGTAAAGCTCATCAGCGTGGTCGTGAAGCGATTC
ACAGATGTCTGCCTGTTCATCCGCGTCCAGCTCGTTGAGTTTCTCCAGAAGCGTTAATGTCTGGCTTCTG
ATAAAGCGGGCCATGTTAAGGGCGGTTTTTTCCTGTTTGGTCACTGATGCCTCCGTGTAAGGGGGATTTC
TGTTCATGGGGGTAATGATACCGATGAAACGAGAGAGGATGCTCACGATACGGGTTACTGATGATGAACA
TGCCCGGTTACTGGAACGTTGTGAGGGTAAACAACTGGCGGTATGGATGCGGCGGGACCAGAGAAAAATC
ACTCAGGGTCAATGCCAGCGCTTCGTTAATACAGATGTAGGTGTTCCACAGGGTAGCCAGCAGCATCCTG
CGATGCAGATCCGGAACATAATGGTGCAGGGCGCTGACTTCCGCGTTTCCAGACTTTACGAAACACGGAA
ACCGAAGACCATTCATGTTGTTGCTCAGGTCGCAGACGTTTTGCAGCAGCAGTCGCTTCACGTTCGCTCG
CGTATCGGTGATTCATTCTGCTAACCAGTAAGGCAACCCCGCCAGCCTAGCCGGGTCCTCAACGACAGGA
GCACGATCATGCGCACCCGTGGGGCCGCCATGCCGGCGATAATGGCCTGCTTCTCGCCGAAACGTTTGGT
GGCGGGACCAGTGACGAAGGCTTGAGCGAGGGCGTGCAAGATTCCGAATACCGCAAGCGACAGGCCGATC
ATCGTCGCGCGCCAGCGAAAGCGGTCCTCGCCGAAAATGACCCAGAGCGCTGCCGGCACCTGTCCTACGA
GTTGCATGATAAAGAAGACAGTCATAAGTGCGGCGACGATAGTCATGCCCCGCGCCCACCGGAAGGAGCT
GACTGGGTTGAAGGCTCTCAAGGGCATCGGTCGAGATCCCGGTGCCTAATGAGTGAGCTAACTTACATTA
ATTGCGTTGCGCTCACTGCCCGCTTTCCAGTCGGGAAACCTGTCGTGCCAGCTGCATTAATGAATCGGCC
AACGCGCGGGGAGAGGCGGTTTGCGTATTGGGCGCCAGGGTGGTTTTTCTTTTCACCAGTGAGACGGGCA
ACAGCTGATTGCCCTTCACCGCCTGGCCCTGAGAGAGTTGCAGCAAGCGGTCCACGCTGGTTTGCCCCAG
CAGGCGAAAATCCTGTTTGATGGTGGTTAACGGCGGGATATAACATGAGCTGTCTTCGGTATCGTCGTAT
CCCACTACCGAGATATCCGCACCAACGCGCAGCCCGGACTCGGTAATGGCGCGCATTGCGCCCAGCGCCA
TCTGATCGTTGGCAACCAGCATCGCAGTGGGAACGATGCCCTCATTCAGCATTTGCATGGTTTGTTGAAA
ACCGGACATGGCACTCCAGTCGCCTTCCCGTTCCGCTATCGGCTGAATTTGATTGCGAGTGAGATATTTA
TGCCAGCCAGCCAGACGCAGACGCGCCGAGACAGAACTTAATGGGCCCGCTAACAGCGCGATTTGCTGGT
GACCCAATGCGACCAGATGCTCCACGCCCAGTCGCGTACCGTCTTCATGGGAGAAAATAATACTGTTGAT
GGGTGTCTGGTCAGAGACATCAAGAAATAACGCCGGAACATTAGTGCAGGCAGCTTCCACAGCAATGGCA
TCCTGGTCATCCAGCGGATAGTTAATGATCAGCCCACTGACGCGTTGCGCGAGAAGATTGTGCACCGCCG
CTTTACAGGCTTCGACGCCGCTTCGTTCTACCATCGACACCACCACGCTGGCACCCAGTTGATCGGCGCG
AGATTTAATCGCCGCGACAATTTGCGACGGCGCGTGCAGGGCCAGACTGGAGGTGGCAACGCCAATCAGC
AACGACTGTTTGCCCGCCAGTTGTTGTGCCACGCGGTTGGGAATGTAATTCAGCTCCGCCATCGCCGCTT
CCACTTTTTCCCGCGTTTTCGCAGAAACGTGGCTGGCCTGGTTCACCACGCGGGAAACGGTCTGATAAGA
GACACCGGCATACTCTGCGACATCGTATAACGTTACTGGTTTCACATTCACCACCCTGAATTGACTCTCT
TCCGGGCGCTATCATGCCATACCGCGAAAGGTTTTGCGCCATTCGATGGTGTCCGGGATCTCGACGCTCT
CCCTTATGCGACTCCTGCATTAGGAAGCAGCCCAGTAGTAGGTTGAGGCCGTTGAGCACCGCCGCCGCAA
GGAATGGTGCATGCAAGGAGATGGCGCCCAACAGTCCCCCGGCCACGGGGCCTGCCACCATACCCACGCC
GAAACAAGCGCTCATGAGCCCGAAGTGGCGAGCCCGATCTTCCCCATCGGTGATGTCGGCGATATAGGCG
CCAGCAACCGCACCTGTGGCGCCGGTGATGCCGGCCACGATGCGTCCGGCGTAGAGGATCGAGATCTCGA
TCCCGCGAAATTAATACGACTCACTATAGGGGAATTGTGAGCGGATAACAATTCCCCTCTAGAAATAATT
TTGTTTAACTTTAAGAAGGAGATATACATATGGGTGGTTGGGGACCAGTGCCTGGCGTCGGTGTACCTGG
TGCTGGTGTACCCGGTGCTGGAGTACCGGGGGCAGGTGTACCAGGTGCAGGGGTCCCAGGAGCTGGAGTT
CCAGGTGCTGGGGTTCCTGGTGCAGGTGTTCCTGGAGCAGGTGTTCCTGGTGGCGGAGTTCCTGGCGGTG
GGGTGCCTGGTGGGGGCGTGCCAGGCGGGGGCGTTCCCGGTGGCGGTGTCCCCGGTGGTGGGGTTCCAGG
GGGTGGGGTACCAGGCGTCGGTGTACCTGGTGCTGGTGTACCCGGTGCTGGAGTACCGGGGGCAGGTGTA
CCAGGTGCAGGGGTCCCAGGAGCTGGAGTTCCAGGTGCTGGGGTTCCTGGTGCAGGTGTTCCTGGAGCAG
GTGTTCCTGGTGGCGGAGTTCCTGGCGGTGGGGTGCCTGGTGGGGGCGTGCCAGGCGGGGGCGTTCCCGG
TGGCGGTGTCCCCGGTGGTGGGGTTCCAGGGGGTGGGGTCCCTGGCGTCGGTGTACCTGGTGCTGGTGTA
CCCGGTGCTGGAGTACCGGGGGCAGGTGTACCAGGTGCAGGGGTCCCAGGAGCTGGAGTTCCAGGTGCTG
GGGTTCCTGGTGCAGGTGTTCCTGGAGCAGGTGTTCCTGGTGGCGGAGTTCCTGGCGGTGGGGTGCCTGG
TGGGGGCGTGCCAGGCGGGGGCGTTCCCGGTGGCGGTGTCCCCGGTGGTGGGGTTCCAGGGGGTGGGGTA
CCGGGAGTGGGCGTCCCAGGTGCGGGCGTTCCCGGCGCAGGTGTGCCTGGAGCGGGAGTACCAGGAGCCG
GCGTGCCAGGGGCGGGTGTACCAGGGGCCGGAGTGCCAGGTGCTGGAGTACCGGGCGCTGGCGTTCCTGG
TGGTGGCGTTCCGGGTGGTGGAGTTCCCGGTGGTGGGGTTCCAGGTGGGGGAGTACCAGGCGGTGGAGTC
CCTGGCGGCGGTGTACCAGGTGGTGGTGTGCCTGGCGTCGGTGTACCCGGTGCAGGGGTTCCAGGAGCGG
GAGTTCCTGGTGCGGGTGTGCCGGGGGCTGGTGTACCTGGAGCAGGTGTTCCGGGAGCTGGGGTCCCTGG
GGCAGGAGTCCCAGGCGCAGGCGTCCCAGGGGGTGGAGTGCCGGGCGGGGGTGTGCCAGGTGGCGGAGTA
CCTGGGGGCGGAGTACCAGGCGGTGGTGTGCCGGGCGGCGGTGTACCGGGTGGCGGGGTACCCGGTGTGG
GAGTTCCGGGAGCTGGCGTCCCGGGTGCAGGAGTCCCAGGGGCTGGAGTGCCAGGAGCAGGCGTACCAGG
GGCGGGAGTCCCCGGAGCTGGTGTCCCTGGTGCCGGGGTACCGGGTGCTGGCGTACCAGGGGGCGGTGTA
CCAGGTGGCGGCGTACCTGGTGGTGGAGTTCCAGGCGGCGGGGTTCCTGGGGGTGGTGTTCCAGGTGGGG
GTGTTCCCGGCGGCGGTTCTGGTGGC
